>Addgene plasmid #57163 | mPA-GFP-VSVG-12 | depositor partial sequence | sequence record 88308 | insert sequence
GACGTCAGATCCGCTAGCGCTACCGGACTCAGATCTCGCCGCCACCATGAAGTGCCTTTTGTACTTAGCT
TTTTTATTCATCGGGGTGAATTGCAAGTTCACCATAGTTTTTCCACACAACCAAAAAGGAAACTGGAAAA
ATGTTCCTTCCAATTACCATTATTGCCCGTCAAGCTCAGATTTAAATTGGCATAAGGACTTAATAGGCAC
AGCCTTACAAGTCAAAATGCCCAAGAGTCACAAGGCTATTCAAGCAGACGGTTGGATGTGTCATGCTTCC
AAATGGGTCACTACTTGTGATTTCCGCTGGTACGGACCGAAGTATATAACACATTCCATCCGATCCTTCA
CTCCATCTGTAGAACAATGCAAGGAAAGCATTGAACAAACGAAACAAGGAACTTGGCTGAATCCAGGCTT
CCCTCCTCAAAGTTGTGGATATGCAACTGTGACGGATGCTGAAGCAGCGATTGTCCAGGTGACTCCTCAC
CATGTGCTTGTTGATGAATACACAGGAGAATGGGTTGATTCACAGTTCATCAACGGAAAATGCAGCAATG
ACATATGCCCCACTGTCCATAACTCCACAACCTGGCATTCCGACTATAAGGTCAAAGGGCTATGTGATTC
TAACCTCATTTCCATGGACATCACCTCCTTCTCAGAGGACGGAGAGCTATCATCCCTAGGAAAGGAGGGC
ACAGGGTTCAGAAGTAACTACTTTGCTTATGAAACCGGAGACAAGGCCTGCAAAATGCAGTACTGCAAGC
ATTGGGGAGTCAGACTCCCATCAGGTGTCTGGTTCGAGATGGCTGATAAGGATCTCTTTGCTGCAGCCAG
ATTCCCTGAATGCCCAGAAGGGTCAAGTATCTCTGCTCCATCTCAGACCTCAGTGGATGTAAGTCTCATT
CAGGACGTTGAGAGGATCTTGGATTATTCCCTCTGCCAAGAAACCTGGAGCAAAATCAGAGCGGGTCTTC
CCATCTCTCCAGTGGATCTCAGCTATCTTGCTCCTAAAAACCCAGGAACCGGTCCTGTCTTTACCATAAT
CAATGGTACCCTAAAATACTTTGAGACCAGATACATCAGAGTCGATATTGCTGCTCCAATCCTCTCAAGA
ATGGTCGGAATGATCAGTGGAACTACCACAGAAAGGGAACTGTGGGATGACTGGGCTCCATATGAAGACG
TGGAAATTGGACCCAATGGAGTTCTGAGGACCAGTTCAGGATATAAGTTTCCTTTATATATGATTGGACA
TGGTATGTTGGACTCCGATCTTCATCTTAGCTCAAAGGCTCAGGTGTTTGAACATCCTCACATTCAAGAC
GCTGCTTCGCAGCTTCCTGATGATGAGACTTTATTTTTTTTTGGTGATACTGGGCTATCCAAAAATCCAA
TCGAGTTTGTAGAAGGTTGGTTCAGTAGTTGGAAGAGCTCTATTGCCTCTTTTTTCTTTATCATAGGGTT
AATCATTGGACTATTCTTGGTTCTCCGAGTTGGTATTTATCTTTGCATTAAATTAAAGCACACCAAGAAA
AGACAGATTTATACAGACATAGAGATGAACCGACTTGGAAACAGAATTCTGCAGTCGACGGTACCGCGGG
CCCGGGATCCAATGGTGAGCAAGGGCGAGGAGCTGTTCACCGGGGTGGTGCCCATCCTGGTCGAGCTGGA
CGGCGACGTAAACGGCCACAAGTTCAGCGTGTCCGGCGAGGGCGAGGGCGATGCCACCTACGGCAAGCTG
ACCCTGAAGTTCATCTGCACCACCGGCAAGCTGCCCGTGCCCTGGCCCACCCTCGTGACCACCTTCAGCT
ACGGCGTGCAGTGCTTCAGCCGCTACCCCGACCACATGAAGCAGCACGACTTCTTCAAGTCCGCCATGCC
CGAAGGCTACGTCCAGGAGCGCACCATCTTCTTCAAGGACGACGGCAACTACAAGACCCGCGCCGAGGTG
AAGTTCGAGGGCGACACCCTGGTGAACCGCATCGAGCTGAAGGGCATCGACTTCAAGGAGGACGGCAACA
TCCTGGGGCACAAGCTGGAGTACAACTACAACAGCCACAACGTCTATATCATGGCCGACAAGCAGAAGAA
CGGCATCAAGGCCAACTTCAAGATCCGCCACAACATCGAGGACGGCAGCGTGCAGCTCGCCGACCACTAC
CAGCAGAACACCCCCATCGGCGACGGCCCCGTGCTGCTGCCCGACAACCACTACCTGAGCCACCAGTCCA
AGCTGAGCAAAGACCCCAACGAGAAGCGCGATCACATGGTCCTGCTGGAGTTCGTGACCGCCGCCGGGAT
CACTCTCGGCATGGACGAGCTGTACAAGTAAAGCGGCCGCGACTCTAGATCATAATCAGCCATACCACAT
