>Addgene plasmid #57163 | mPA-GFP-VSVG-12 | addgene partial sequence | sequence record 106270 | EXFP-R 5'-GTCTTGTAGTTGCCGTCGTC-3'
ACGTAGCCTTCGGGCATGGCGGACTTGAAGAAGTCGTGCTGCTTCATGTGGTCGGGGTAGCGGCTGAAGC
ACTGCACGCCGTAGCTGAAGGTGGTCACGAGGGTGGGCCAGGGCACGGGCAGCTTGCCGGTGGTGCAGAT
GAACTTCAGGGTCAGCTTGCCGTAGGTGGCATCGCCCTCGCCCTCGCCGGACACGCTGAACTTGTGGCCG
TTTACGTCGCCGTCCAGCTCGACCAGGATGGGCACCACCCCGGTGAACAGCTCCTCGCCCTTGCTCACCA
TTGGATCCCGGGCCCGCGGTACCGTCGACTGCAGAATTCTGTTTCCAAGTCGGTTCATCTCTATGTCTGT
ATAAATCTGTCTTTTCTTGGTGTGCTTTAATTTAATGCAAAGATAAATACCAACTCGGAGAACCAAGAAT
AGTCCAATGATTAACCCTATGATAAAGAAAAAAGAGGCAATAGAGCTCTTCCAACTACTGAACCAACCTT
CTACAAACTCGATTGGATTTTTGGATAGCCCAGTATCACCAAAAAAAAATAAAGTCTCATCATCAGGAAG
CTGCGAAGCAGCGTCTTGAATGTGAGGATGTTCAAACACCTGAGCCTTTGAGCTAAGATGAAGATCGGAG
TCCAACATACCATGTCCAATCATATATAAAGGAAACTTATATCCTGAACTGGTCCTCAGAACTCCATTGG
GTCCAATTTCCACGTCTTCATATGGAGCCCAGTCATCCCACAGTTCCCTTTCTGTGGTAGTTCCACTGAT
CATTCCGACCATTCTTGAGAGGATTGGAGCAGCAATATCGACTCTGATGTATCTGGTCTCAAAGTA
