[The description below was written by a language model from this plasmid's Addgene catalogue record.]
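Description:
mPA-GFP-VSVG-12 is a mammalian expression plasmid built on an mPA-GFP backbone (about 4.75 kb without the insert) that encodes the vesicular stomatitis virus glycoprotein (VSVG) fused to monomeric photoactivatable GFP. Expression of the fusion is driven by the CMV promoter, a strong constitutive promoter in most mammalian cell lines, and the listed 3′ sequencing primer suggests that the transcript ends at an SV40 polyadenylation signal. The plasmid is maintained in E. coli at high copy number under kanamycin selection, and a neomycin resistance marker allows G418 selection of stably transfected mammalian cells. The record does not state the orientation of the tag relative to VSVG, the cloning method or the insert size. The "12" in the name may refer to a linker length, but this is not explained.

VSVG is a classic secretory cargo protein that moves from the endoplasmic reticulum through the Golgi toward the plasma membrane, and the record accordingly lists the construct's localization as Golgi/ER transport. PA-GFP is only weakly fluorescent under ~488–504 nm excitation until it is irradiated with violet light near 400 nm, after which it fluoresces brightly. This matches the recorded excitation values of 400/504 nm and emission values of 515/517 nm. Photoactivation lets a user switch on a defined pool of VSVG in one compartment and follow its movement over time in live cells, which suits pulse-chase-style imaging of membrane trafficking. The depositor notes that the VSVG sequence differs from the reference by an L394S substitution and an inserted phenylalanine at position 439. The functional consequences of these changes are not described.
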