Addgene plasmid #57163: mPA-GFP-VSVG-12
Purpose: Localization: Golgi/ER Transport, Excitation: 400 / 504, Emission: 515 / 517
Depositing lab: Michael Davidson. Depositing organization: Florida State University, Tallahassee.
Backbone
  Vector backbone: mPA-GFP
  Backbone size w/o insert (bp): 4750
  Vector type: Mammalian Expression
  Selectable markers: Neomycin (select with G418)
Growth in bacteria
  Bacterial resistance: Kanamycin, 50 μg/mL
  Growth temperature: 37°C
  Growth strain: DH5alpha
  Copy number: High Copy
Gene/Insert
  Gene/Insert name: VSVG (alt name: M11048.1)
  Promoter: CMV
  Tag / fusion protein: mPA-GFP
  Cloning method: Unknown
  Sequencing primers: 5′ CMV-F; 3′ SV40pA-R
Terms and licenses: Academic/Nonprofit Terms; Industry Terms
Depositor comments: Excitation = 400 / 504; Emission = 515 / 517 VSVG contains L394S and 439F insertion
How to cite: mPA-GFP-VSVG-12 was a gift from Michael Davidson (Addgene plasmid # 57163 ; http://n2t.net/addgene:57163 ; RRID:Addgene_57163)
